Addgene plasmid #116528: pHAGE-PIK3CA-Q546L
Purpose: Lentiviral expression of PIK3CA Q546L
Depositing lab: Gordon Mills & Kenneth Scott. Depositing organization: Baylor College of Medicine. Publication: Systematic Functional Annotation of Somatic Mutations in Cancer. Ng PK, Li J, Jeong KJ, Shao S, Chen H, Tsang YH, Sengupta S, Wang Z, Bhavana VH, Tran R, Soewito S, Minussi DC, Moreno D, Kong K, Dogruluk T, Lu H, Gao J, Tokheim C, Zhou DC, Johnson AM, Zeng J, Ip CKM, Ju Z, Wester M, Yu S, Li Y, Vellano CP, Schultz N, Karchin R, Ding L, Lu Y, Cheung LWT, Chen K, Shaw KR, Meric-Bernstam F, Scott KL, Yi S, Sahni N, Liang H, Mills GB. Cancer Cell. 2018 Mar 12;33(3):450-462.e10. doi: 10.1016/j.ccell.2018.01.021. PubMed 29533785.
Backbone
  Vector backbone: pHAGE
  Vector type: Lentiviral
Growth in bacteria
  Bacterial resistance: Ampicillin, 100 μg/mL
  Growth temperature: 37°C
  Growth strain: Stbl3
  Copy number: High Copy
Gene/Insert
  Gene/Insert name: PIK3CA
  Species: H. sapiens (human)
  Mutation: Q546L
  Entrez Gene: PIK3CA (a.k.a. CCM4, CLAPO, CLOVE, CWS5, HMH, MCAP, MCM, MCMTC, PI3K, PI3K-alpha, p110-alpha)
  Cloning method: Gateway Cloning
Terms and licenses: Academic/Nonprofit Terms; Industry Terms: Not Available to Industry
How to cite: pHAGE-PIK3CA-Q546L was a gift from Gordon Mills & Kenneth Scott (Addgene plasmid # 116528 ; http://n2t.net/addgene:116528 ; RRID:Addgene_116528)
