[The description below was written by a language model from this plasmid's Addgene catalogue record and pLannotate feature annotations shown in this document.]
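Description:
pHAGE-PIK3CA-Q546L is an HIV-1-based lentiviral expression plasmid built on the pHAGE backbone and carrying the human PIK3CA open reading frame with the Q546L substitution. PIK3CA encodes p110-alpha, the catalytic subunit of phosphoinositide 3-kinase, which generates PIP3 and thereby recruits and activates effectors such as AKT1 and PDPK1. In bacteria the plasmid replicates from a high-copy ColE1/pUC-type origin and is selected with ampicillin through the bla gene. The record lists a recombination-deficient strain as host, as is common for LTR-containing vectors.

The transfer cassette lies between a truncated 5' LTR and a self-inactivating ΔU3 3' LTR. It includes the Ψ packaging signal with a gag fragment, the Rev response element for Rev-dependent nuclear export of the genomic RNA, and the cPPT/CTS element, which aids nuclear import of the viral genome. Within it, the constitutive EF-1α promoter drives the PIK3CA coding sequence, which is flanked by attB1 and attB2 sites left by Gateway recombination. Downstream, an EMCV IRES directs translation of puromycin N-acetyltransferase from the same transcript, so transduced cells can be selected with puromycin, and a WPRE enhances transcript expression. A V5 epitope sequence is annotated after attB2, separated from the insert by T3 and T7 promoter sequences and an attB4 fragment. The record does not indicate whether it is fused in frame to the PIK3CA protein. The remaining annotations are short fragments of nef, lacI, the lac promoter region and SV40 elements, which look like backbone remnants.

The stated purpose is lentiviral expression of PIK3CA Q546L. The associated publication concerns systematic functional annotation of somatic cancer mutations, which fits stable expression of this variant in mammalian cells to assess its effect.
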