Features (pLannotate 1.2.2; 30 found; start..end, strand, type, name):
    377..634     +  LTR            5' LTR (truncated): truncated 5' long terminal repeat (LTR) from HIV-1
    681..806     +  misc_feature   HIV-1 Ψ: packaging signal of human immunodeficiency virus type 1
    790..1128    +  CDS            HIV-1 gag (fragment): gag protein from human immunodeficiency virus 1; gag
   1303..1536    +  misc_feature   RRE: The Rev response element (RRE) of HIV-1 allows for Rev-dependent mRNA export from the nucleus to the cytoplasm.
   1913..2013    +  CDS            Rev (fragment): human immunodeficiency virus 1 (HIV-1) Rev protein; rev; enhances nuclear export of unspliced and incompletely spliced viral mRNAs
   2058..2175    +  misc_feature   cPPT/CTS: central polypurine tract and central termination sequence of HIV-1
   2223..3401    +  promoter       EF-1α promoter: strong constitutive promoter for human elongation factor EF-1α
   3422..3442    +  protein_bind   attB1: mutant version of attB; core recombination site for the Gateway® BP reaction BP Clonase™
   3448..6651    +  CDS            PIK3CA: PK3CA_HUMAN - Experimental evidence at protein level: Swiss-Prot protein existence level 1. Phosphoinositide-3-kinase (PI3K) phosphorylates phosphatidylinositol (PI) and its phosphorylated derivatives at position 3 of the inositol ring to produce 3-phosphoinositides (PubMed:15135396, PubMed:23936502, PubMed:28676499). Uses ATP and PtdIns(4,5)P2 (phosphatidylinositol 4,5-bisphosphate) to generate phosphatidylinositol 3,4,5-trisphosphate (PIP3) (PubMed:15135396, PubMed:28676499). PIP3 plays a key role by recruiting PH domain- containing proteins to the membrane, including AKT1 and PDPK1, activat
   6656..6680    -  protein_bind   attB2: mutant version of attB; recombination site for the Gateway® BP reaction BP Clonase™
   6688..6706    +  promoter       T3 promoter: promoter for bacteriophage T3 RNA polymerase
   6732..6750    -  promoter       T7 promoter: promoter for bacteriophage T7 RNA polymerase
   6756..6774    -  protein_bind   attB4 (fragment): mutant version of attB; core recombination site for the Gateway® BP reaction BP Clonase™
   6830..6871    +  CDS            V5 tag: epitope tag from simian virus 5
   6997..7459    +  misc_feature   IRES: internal ribosome entry site (IRES) of the encephalomyocarditis virus (EMCV)
   7473..8070    +  CDS            PuroR (fragment): puromycin N-acetyltransferase; pac from Streptomyces; confers resistance to puromycin
   8086..8674    +  misc_feature   WPRE: woodchuck hepatitis virus posttranscriptional regulatory element
   8682..8747    +  CDS            nef (fragment): NEF_HV1Z2 - Experimental evidence at protein level: Swiss-Prot protein existence level 1. Extracellular Nef protein targets CD4(+) T-lymphocytes for apoptosis by interacting with CXCR4 surface receptors. From Human immunodeficiency virus type 1 group M subtype D (isolate Z2/CDC-Z34) (HIV-1).
   8749..8982    +  LTR            3' LTR (ΔU3): self-inactivating 3' long terminal repeat (LTR) from HIV-1
   9187..9291    +  promoter       AmpR promoter: bla
   9292..10152   +  CDS            AmpR: β-lactamase; bla; confers resistance to ampicillin, carbenicillin, and related antibiotics
  10323..10911   +  rep_origin     ori: high-copy-number ColE1/pMB1/pBR322/pUC origin of replication
  11094..11148   +  CDS            lacI (fragment): lac repressor; lacI; The lac repressor binds to the lac operator to inhibit transcription in E. coli. This inhibition can be relieved by adding lactose or isopropyl-β-D-thiogalactopyranoside (IPTG).
  11154..11247   +  rep_origin     SV40 ori (fragment): SV40 origin of replication
  11272..11309   +  CDS            lacI (fragment): lac repressor; lacI; The lac repressor binds to the lac operator to inhibit transcription in E. coli. This inhibition can be relieved by adding lactose or isopropyl-β-D-thiogalactopyranoside (IPTG).
  11322..11343   +  protein_bind   CAP binding site: CAP binding activates transcription in the presence of cAMP. E. coli catabolite activator protein
  11358..11388   +  promoter       lac promoter: promoter for the E. coli lac operon
  11392..11414   +  protein_bind   lac operator (fragment): The lac repressor binds to the lac operator to inhibit transcription in E. coli. This inhibition can be relieved by adding lactose or isopropyl-β-D-thiogalactopyranoside (IPTG). lac repressor encoded by lacI
  11446..11529   +  polyA_signal   SV40 poly(A) signal (fragment): SV40 polyadenylation signal
  11696..329     +  CDS            nef (fragment) (across the origin): NEF_HV1BR - Experimental evidence at protein level: Swiss-Prot protein existence level 1. Extracellular Nef protein targets CD4(+) T-lymphocytes for apoptosis by interacting with CXCR4 surface receptors (PubMed:14990729). From Human immunodeficiency virus type 1 group M subtype B (isolate BRU/LAI) (HIV-1).
>Addgene plasmid #116528 | pHAGE-PIK3CA-Q546L | addgene full sequence | sequence record 242749 | Addgene NGS Result
TGGAAGGGCTAATTCACTCCCAAAGAAGACAAGATATCCTTGATCTGTGGATCTACCACACACAAGGCTA
CTTCCCTGATTAGCAGAACTACACACCAGGGCCAGGGGTCAGATATCCACTGACCTTTGGATGGTGCTAC
AAGCTAGTACCAGTTGAGCCAGATAAGGTAGAAGAGGCCAATAAAGGAGAGAACACCAGCTTGTTACACC
CTGTGAGCCTGCATGGGATGGATGACCCGGAGAGAGAAGTGTTAGAGTGGAGGTTTGACAGCCGCCTAGC
ATTTCATCACGTGGCCCGAGAGCTGCATCCGGAGTACTTCAAGAACTGCTGATATCGAGCTTGCTACAAG
GGACTTTCCGCTGGGGACTTTCCAGGGAGGCGTGGCCTGGGCGGGACTGGGGAGTGGCGAGCCCTCAGAT
CCTGCATATAAGCAGCTGCTTTTTGCCTGTACTGGGTCTCTCTGGTTAGACCAGATCTGAGCCTGGGAGC
TCTCTGGCTAACTAGGGAACCCACTGCTTAAGCCTCAATAAAGCTTGCCTTGAGTGCTTCAAGTAGTGTG
TGCCCGTCTGTTGTGTGACTCTGGTAACTAGAGATCCCTCAGACCCTTTTAGTCAGTGTGGAAAATCTCT
AGCAGTGGCGCCCGAACAGGGACTTGAAAGCGAAAGGGAAACCAGAGGAGCTCTCTCGACGCAGGACTCG
GCTTGCTGAAGCGCGCACGGCAAGAGGCGAGGGGCGGCGACTGGTGAGTACGCCAAAAATTTTGACTAGC
GGAGGCTAGAAGGAGAGAGATGGGTGCGAGAGCGTCAGTATTAAGCGGGGGAGAATTAGATCGCGATGGG
AAAAAATTCGGTTAAGGCCAGGGGGAAAGAAAAAATATAAATTAAAACATATAGTATGGGCAAGCAGGGA
GCTAGAACGATTCGCAGTTAATCCTGGCCTGTTAGAAACATCAGAAGGCTGTAGACAAATACTGGGACAG
CTACAACCATCCCTTCAGACAGGATCAGAAGAACTTAGATCATTATATAATACAGTAGCAACCCTCTATT
GTGTGCATCAAAGGATAGAGATAAAAGACACCAAGGAAGCTTTAGACAAGATAGAGGAAGAGCAAAACAA
AAGTAAGACCACCGCACAGCAAGCGGCCGGCCGCTGATCTTCAGACCTGGAGGAGGAGATATGAGGGACA
ATTGGAGAAGTGAATTATATAAATATAAAGTAGTAAAAATTGAACCATTAGGAGTAGCACCCACCAAGGC
AAAGAGAAGAGTGGTGCAGAGAGAAAAAAGAGCAGTGGGAATAGGAGCTTTGTTCCTTGGGTTCTTGGGA
GCAGCAGGAAGCACTATGGGCGCAGCGTCAATGACGCTGACGGTACAGGCCAGACAATTATTGTCTGGTA
TAGTGCAGCAGCAGAACAATTTGCTGAGGGCTATTGAGGCGCAACAGCATCTGTTGCAACTCACAGTCTG
GGGCATCAAGCAGCTCCAGGCAAGAATCCTGGCTGTGGAAAGATACCTAAAGGATCAACAGCTCCTGGGG
ATTTGGGGTTGCTCTGGAAAACTCATTTGCACCACTGCTGTGCCTTGGAATGCTAGTTGGAGTAATAAAT
CTCTGGAACAGATTTGGAATCACACGACCTGGATGGAGTGGGACAGAGAAATTAACAATTACACAAGCTT
AATACACTCCTTAATTGAAGAATCGCAAAACCAGCAAGAAAAGAATGAACAAGAATTATTGGAATTAGAT
AAATGGGCAAGTTTGTGGAATTGGTTTAACATAACAAATTGGCTGTGGTATATAAAATTATTCATAATGA
TAGTAGGAGGCTTGGTAGGTTTAAGAATAGTTTTTGCTGTACTTTCTATAGTGAATAGAGTTAGGCAGGG
ATATTCACCATTATCGTTTCAGACCCACCTCCCAACCCCGAGGGGACCCGACAGGCCCGAAGGAATAGAA
GAAGAAGGTGGAGAGAGAGACAGAGACAGATCCATTCGATTAGTGAACGGATCTCGACGGTATCGCCGAA
TTCACAAATGGCAGTATTCATCCACAATTTTAAAAGAAAAGGGGGGATTGGGGGGTACAGTGCAGGGGAA
AGAATAGTAGACATAATAGCAACAGACATACAAACTAAAGAATTACAAAAACAAATTACAAAAATTCAAA
ATTTTCGGGTTTATTACAGGGACAGCAGAGATCCAGTTTGGACTAGTCGTGAGGCTCCGGTGCCCGTCAG
TGGGCAGAGCGCACATCGCCCACAGTCCCCGAGAAGTTGGGGGGAGGGGTCGGCAATTGAACCGGTGCCT
AGAGAAGGTGGCGCGGGGTAAACTGGGAAAGTGATGTCGTGTACTGGCTCCGCCTTTTTCCCGAGGGTGG
GGGAGAACCGTATATAAGTGCAGTAGTCGCCGTGAACGTTCTTTTTCGCAACGGGTTTGCCGCCAGAACA
CAGGTAAGTGCCGTGTGTGGTTCCCGCGGGCCTGGCCTCTTTACGGGTTATGGCCCTTGCGTGCCTTGAA
TTACTTCCACCTGGCTGCAGTACGTGATTCTTGATCCCGAGCTTCGGGTTGGAAGTGGGTGGGAGAGTTC
GAGGCCTTGCGCTTAAGGAGCCCCTTCGCCTCGTGCTTGAGTTGAGGCCTGGCCTGGGCGCTGGGGCCGC
CGCGTGCGAATCTGGTGGCACCTTCGCGCCTGTCTCGCTGCTTTCGATAAGTCTCTAGCCATTTAAAATT
TTTGATGACCTGCTGCGACGCTTTTTTTCTGGCAAGATAGTCTTGTAAATGCGGGCCAAGATCTGCACAC
TGGTATTTCGGTTTTTGGGGCCGCGGGCGGCGACGGGGCCCGTGCGTCCCAGCGCACATGTTCGGCGAGG
CGGGGCCTGCGAGCGCGGCCACCGAGAATCGGACGGGGGTAGTCTCAAGCTGGCCGGCCTGCTCTGGTGC
CTGGCCTCGCGCCGCCGTGTATCGCCCCGCCCTGGGCGGCAAGGCTGGCCCGGTCGGCACCAGTTGCGTG
AGCGGAAAGATGGCCGCTTCCCGGCCCTGCTGCAGGGAGCTCAAAATGGAGGACGCGGCGCTCGGGAGAG
CGGGCGGGTGAGTCACCCACACAAAGGAAAAGGGCCTTTCCGTCCTCAGCCGTCGCTTCATGTGACTCCA
CGGAGTACCGGGCGCCGTCCAGGCACCTCGATTAGTTCTCGAGCTTTTGGAGTACGTCGTCTTTAGGTTG
GGGGGAGGGGTTTTATGCGATGGAGTTTCCCCACACTGAGTGGGTGGAGACTGAAGTTAGGCCAGCTTGG
CACTTGATGTAATTCTCCTTGGAATTTGCCCTTTTTGAGTTTGGATCTTGGTTCATTCTCAAGCCTCAGA
CAGTGGTTCAAAGTTTTTTTCTTCCATTTCAGGTGTCGTGAAGCGGCCCTGCAGATATCAACAAGTTTGT
ACAAAAAAGCAGGCACCATGCCTCCAAGACCATCATCAGGTGAACTGTGGGGCATCCACTTGATGCCCCC
AAGAATCCTAGTAGAATGTTTACTACCAAATGGAATGATAGTGACTTTAGAATGCCTCCGTGAGGCTACA
TTAATAACCATAAAGCATGAACTATTTAAAGAAGCAAGAAAATACCCCCTCCATCAACTTCTTCAAGATG
AATCTTCTTACATTTTCGTAAGTGTTACTCAAGAAGCAGAAAGGGAAGAATTTTTTGATGAAACAAGACG
ACTTTGTGACCTTCGGCTTTTTCAACCCTTTTTAAAAGTAATTGAACCAGTAGGCAACCGTGAAGAAAAG
ATCCTCAATCGAGAAATTGGTTTTGCTATCGGCATGCCAGTGTGTGAATTTGATATGGTTAAAGATCCAG
AAGTACAGGACTTCCGAAGAAATATTCTGAACGTTTGTAAAGAAGCTGTGGATCTTAGGGACCTCAATTC
ACCTCATAGTAGAGCAATGTATGTCTATCCTCCAAATGTAGAATCTTCACCAGAATTGCCAAAGCACATA
TATAATAAATTAGATAAAGGGCAAATAATAGTGGTGATCTGGGTAATAGTTTCTCCAAATAATGACAAGC
AGAAGTATACTCTGAAAATCAACCATGACTGTGTACCAGAACAAGTAATTGCTGAAGCAATCAGGAAAAA
AACTCGAAGTATGTTGCTATCCTCTGAACAACTAAAACTCTGTGTTTTAGAATATCAGGGCAAGTATATT
TTAAAAGTGTGTGGATGTGATGAATACTTCCTAGAAAAATATCCTCTGAGTCAGTATAAGTATATAAGAA
GCTGTATAATGCTTGGGAGGATGCCCAATTTGATGTTGATGGCTAAAGAAAGCCTTTATTCTCAACTGCC
AATGGACTGTTTTACAATGCCATCTTATTCCAGACGCATTTCCACAGCTACACCATATATGAATGGAGAA
ACATCTACAAAATCCCTTTGGGTTATAAATAGTGCACTCAGAATAAAAATTCTTTGTGCAACCTACGTGA
ATGTAAATATTCGAGACATTGATAAGATCTATGTTCGAACAGGTATCTACCATGGAGGAGAACCCTTATG
TGACAATGTGAACACTCAAAGAGTACCTTGTTCCAATCCCAGGTGGAATGAATGGCTGAATTATGATATA
TACATTCCTGATCTTCCTCGTGCTGCTCGACTTTGCCTTTCCATTTGCTCTGTTAAAGGCCGAAAGGGTG
CTAAAGAGGAACACTGTCCATTGGCATGGGGAAATATAAACTTGTTTGATTACACAGACACTCTAGTATC
TGGAAAAATGGCTTTGAATCTTTGGCCAGTACCTCATGGATTAGAAGATTTGCTGAACCCTATTGGTGTT
ACTGGATCAAATCCAAATAAAGAAACTCCATGCTTAGAGTTGGAGTTTGACTGGTTCAGCAGTGTGGTAA
AGTTCCCAGATATGTCAGTGATTGAAGAGCATGCCAATTGGTCTGTATCCCGAGAAGCAGGATTTAGCTA
TTCCCACGCAGGACTGAGTAACAGACTAGCTAGAGACAATGAATTAAGGGAAAATGACAAAGAACAGCTC
AAAGCAATTTCTACACGAGATCCTCTCTCTGAAATCACTGAGCTGGAGAAAGATTTTCTATGGAGTCACA
GACACTATTGTGTAACTATCCCCGAAATTCTACCCAAATTGCTTCTGTCTGTTAAATGGAATTCTAGAGA
TGAAGTAGCCCAGATGTATTGCTTGGTAAAAGATTGGCCTCCAATCAAACCTGAACAGGCTATGGAACTT
CTGGACTGTAATTACCCAGATCCTATGGTTCGAGGTTTTGCTGTTCGGTGCTTGGAAAAATATTTAACAG
ATGACAAACTTTCTCAGTATTTAATTCAGCTAGTACAGGTCCTAAAATATGAACAATATTTGGATAACTT
GCTTGTGAGATTTTTACTGAAGAAAGCATTGACTAATCAAAGGATTGGGCACTTTTTCTTTTGGCATTTA
AAATCTGAGATGCACAATAAAACAGTTAGCCAGAGGTTTGGCCTGCTTTTGGAGTCCTATTGTCGTGCAT
GTGGGATGTATTTGAAGCACCTGAATAGGCAAGTCGAGGCAATGGAAAAGCTCATTAACTTAACTGACAT
TCTCAAACAGGAGAAGAAGGATGAAACACAAAAGGTACAGATGAAGTTTTTAGTTGAGCAAATGAGGCGA
CCAGATTTCATGGATGCTCTACAGGGCTTTCTGTCTCCTCTAAACCCTGCTCATCAACTAGGAAACCTCA
GGCTTGAAGAGTGTCGAATTATGTCCTCTGCAAAAAGGCCACTGTGGTTGAATTGGGAGAACCCAGACAT
CATGTCAGAGTTACTGTTTCAGAACAATGAGATCATCTTTAAAAATGGGGATGATTTACGGCAAGATATG
CTAACACTTCAAATTATTCGTATTATGGAAAATATCTGGCAAAATCAAGGTCTTGATCTTCGAATGTTAC
CTTATGGTTGTCTGTCAATCGGTGACTGTGTGGGACTTATTGAGGTGGTGCGAAATTCTCACACTATTAT
GCAAATTCAGTGCAAAGGCGGCTTGAAAGGTGCACTGCAGTTCAACAGCCACACACTACATCAGTGGCTC
AAAGACAAGAACAAAGGAGAAATATATGATGCAGCCATTGACCTGTTTACACGTTCATGTGCTGGATACT
GTGTAGCTACCTTCATTTTGGGAATTGGAGATCGTCACAATAGTAACATCATGGTGAAAGACGATGGACA
ACTGTTTCATATAGATTTTGGACACTTTTTGGATCACAAGAAGAAAAAATTTGGTTATAAACGAGAACGT
GTGCCATTTGTTTTGACACAGGATTTCTTAATAGTGATTAGTAAAGGAGCCCAAGAATGCACAAAGACAA
GAGAATTTGAGAGGTTTCAGGAGATGTGTTACAAGGCTTATCTAGCTATTCGACAGCATGCCAATCTCTT
CATAAATCTTTTCTCAATGATGCTTGGCTCTGGAATGCCAGAACTACAATCTTTTGATGACATTGCATAC
ATTCGAAAGACCCTAGCCTTAGATAAAACTGAGCAAGAGGCTTTGGAGTATTTCATGAAACAAATGAATG
ATGCACATCATGGTGGCTGGACAACAAAAATGGATTGGATCTTCCACACAATTAAACAGCATGCATTGAA
CTAGAACCCAGCTTTCTTGTACAAAGTGGTGATATCCAATTAACCCTCACTAAAGGGTGTAAATGTTTGA
GATGTATATTCCCTATAGTGAGTCGTATTACCACCCAACTTTTCTATACAAAGTGGTTGATATCCAGCAC
AGTGGCGGCCGCTCGAGTCTAGAGGGCCCGCGGTTCGAAGGTAAGCCTATCCCTAACCCTCTCCTCGGTC
TCGATTCTACGCGTACCGGTTAGTAATGAGATCCCTCCCCCCCCCCTAACGTTACTGGCCGAAGCCGCTT
GGAATAAGGCCGGTGTGCGTTTGTCTATATGTTATTTTCCACCATATTGCCGTCTTTTGGCAATGTGAGG
GCCCGGAAACCTGGCCCTGTCTTCTTGACGAGCATTCCTAGGGGTCTTTCCCCTCTCGCCAAAGGAATGC
AAGGTCTGTTGAATGTCGTGAAGGAAGCAGTTCCTCTGGAAGCTTCTTGAAGACAAACAACGTCTGTAGC
GACCCTTTGCAGGCAGCGGAACCCCCCACCTGGCGACAGGTGCCTCTGCGGCCAAAAGCCACGTGTATAA
GATACACCTGCAAAGGCGGCACAACCCCAGTGCCACGTTGTGAGTTGGATAGTTGTGGAAAGAGTCAAAT
GGCTCTCCTCAAGCGTATTCAACAAGGGGCTGAAGGATGCCCAGAAGGTACCCCATTGTATGGGATCTGA
TCTGGGGCCTCGGTGCACATGCTTTACATGTGTTTAGTCGAGGTTAAAAAAACGTCTAGGCCCCCCGAAC
CACGGGGACGTGGTTTTCCTTTGAAAAACACGATGATAATATGGCCACACATATGACCGAGTACAAGCCC
ACGGTGCGCCTCGCCACCCGCGACGACGTCCCCAGGGCCGTACGCACCCTCGCCGCCGCGTTCGCCGACT
ACCCCGCCACGCGCCACACCGTCGATCCGGACCGCCACATCGAGCGGGTCACCGAGCTGCAAGAACTCTT
CCTCACGCGCGTCGGGCTCGACATCGGCAAGGTGTGGGTCGCGGACGACGGCGCCGCGGTGGCGGTCTGG
ACCACGCCGGAGAGCGTCGAAGCGGGGGCGGTGTTCGCCGAGATCGGCCCGCGCATGGCCGAGTTGAGCG
GTTCCCGGCTGGCCGCGCAGCAACAGATGGAAGGCCTCCTGGCGCCGCACCGGCCCAAGGAGCCCGCGTG
GTTCCTGGCCACCGTCGGCGTCTCGCCCGACCACCAGGGCAAGGGTCTGGGCAGCGCCGTCGTGCTCCCC
GGAGTGGAGGCGGCCGAGCGCGCCGGGGTGCCCGCCTTCCTGGAGACCTCCGCGCCCCGCAACCTCCCCT
TCTACGAGCGGCTCGGCTTCACCGTCACCGCCGACGTCGAGGTGCCCGAAGGACCGCGCACCTGGTGCAT
GACCCGCAAGCCCGGTGCCTAAATCGATAGATCCTAATCAACCTCTGGATTACAAAATTTGTGAAAGATT
GACTGGTATTCTTAACTATGTTGCTCCTTTTACGCTATGTGGATACGCTGCTTTAATGCCTTTGTATCAT
GCTATTGCTTCCCGTATGGCTTTCATTTTCTCCTCCTTGTATAAATCCTGGTTGCTGTCTCTTTATGAGG
AGTTGTGGCCCGTTGTCAGGCAACGTGGCGTGGTGTGCACTGTGTTTGCTGACGCAACCCCCACTGGTTG
GGGCATTGCCACCACCTGTCAGCTCCTTTCCGGGACTTTCGCTTTCCCCCTCCCTATTGCCACGGCGGAA
CTCATCGCCGCCTGCCTTGCCCGCTGCTGGACAGGGGCTCGGCTGTTGGGCACTGACAATTCCGTGGTGT
TGTCGGGGAAATCATCGTCCTTTCCTTGGCTGCTCGCCTGTGTTGCCACCTGGATTCTGCGCGGGACGTC
CTTCTGCTACGTCCCTTCGGCCCTCAATCCAGCGGACCTTCCTTCCCGCGGCCTGCTGCCGGCTCTGCGG
CCTCTTCCGCGTCTTCGCCTTCGCCCTCAGACGAGTCGGATCTCCCTTTGGGCCGCCTCCCCGCCTGAGA
TCCTTTAAGACCAATGACTTACAAGGCAGCTGTAGATCTTAGCCACTTTTTAAAAGAAAAGGGGGGACTG
GAAGGGCTAATTCACTCCCAACGAAGACAAGATCTGCTTTTTGCTTGTACTGGGTCTCTCTGGTTAGACC
AGATCTGAGCCTGGGAGCTCTCTGGCTAACTAGGGAACCCACTGCTTAAGCCTCAATAAAGCTTGCCTTG
AGTGCTTCAAGTAGTGTGTGCCCGTCTGTTGTGTGACTCTGGTAACTAGAGATCCCTCAGACCCTTTTAG
TCAGTGTGGAAAATCTCTAGCAGTAGTAGTTCATGTCATCTTATTATTCAGTATTTATAACTTGCAAAGA
AATGAATATCAGAGAGTGAGAGGCCCGGGTTAATTAAGGAAAGGGCTAGATCATTCTTGAAGACGAAAGG
GCCTCGTGATACGCCTATTTTTATAGGTTAATGTCATGATAATAATGGTTTCTTAGACGTCAGGTGGCAC
TTTTCGGGGAAATGTGCGCGGAACCCCTATTTGTTTATTTTTCTAAATACATTCAAATATGTATCCGCTC
ATGAGACAATAACCCTGATAAATGCTTCAATAATATTGAAAAAGGAAGAGTATGAGTATTCAACATTTCC
GTGTCGCCCTTATTCCCTTTTTTGCGGCATTTTGCCTTCCTGTTTTTGCTCACCCAGAAACGCTGGTGAA
AGTAAAAGATGCTGAAGATCAGTTGGGTGCACGAGTGGGTTACATCGAACTGGATCTCAACAGCGGTAAG
ATCCTTGAGAGTTTTCGCCCCGAAGAACGTTTTCCAATGATGAGCACTTTTAAAGTTCTGCTATGTGGCG
CGGTATTATCCCGTGTTGACGCCGGGCAAGAGCAACTCGGTCGCCGCATACACTATTCTCAGAATGACTT
GGTTGAGTACTCACCAGTCACAGAAAAGCATCTTACGGATGGCATGACAGTAAGAGAATTATGCAGTGCT
GCCATAACCATGAGTGATAACACTGCGGCCAACTTACTTCTGACAACGATCGGAGGACCGAAGGAGCTAA
CCGCTTTTTTGCACAACATGGGGGATCATGTAACTCGCCTTGATCGTTGGGAACCGGAGCTGAATGAAGC
CATACCAAACGACGAGCGTGACACCACGATGCCTGTAGCAATGGCAACAACGTTGCGCAAACTATTAACT
GGCGAACTACTTACTCTAGCTTCCCGGCAACAATTAATAGACTGGATGGAGGCGGATAAAGTTGCAGGAC
CACTTCTGCGCTCGGCCCTTCCGGCTGGCTGGTTTATTGCTGATAAATCTGGAGCCGGTGAGCGTGGGTC
TCGCGGTATCATTGCAGCACTGGGGCCAGATGGTAAGCCCTCCCGTATCGTAGTTATCTACACGACGGGG
AGTCAGGCAACTATGGATGAACGAAATAGACAGATCGCTGAGATAGGTGCCTCACTGATTAAGCATTGGT
AACTGTCAGACCAAGTTTACTCATATATACTTTAGATTGATTTAAAACTTCATTTTTAATTTAAAAGGAT
CTAGGTGAAGATCCTTTTTGATAATCTCATGACCAAAATCCCTTAACGTGAGTTTTCGTTCCACTGAGCG
TCAGACCCCGTAGAAAAGATCAAAGGATCTTCTTGAGATCCTTTTTTTCTGCGCGTAATCTGCTGCTTGC
AAACAAAAAAACCACCGCTACCAGCGGTGGTTTGTTTGCCGGATCAAGAGCTACCAACTCTTTTTCCGAA
GGTAACTGGCTTCAGCAGAGCGCAGATACCAAATACTGTTCTTCTAGTGTAGCCGTAGTTAGGCCACCAC
TTCAAGAACTCTGTAGCACCGCCTACATACCTCGCTCTGCTAATCCTGTTACCAGTGGCTGCTGCCAGTG
GCGATAAGTCGTGTCTTACCGGGTTGGACTCAAGACGATAGTTACCGGATAAGGCGCAGCGGTCGGGCTG
AACGGGGGGTTCGTGCACACAGCCCAGCTTGGAGCGAACGACCTACACCGAACTGAGATACCTACAGCGT
GAGCTATGAGAAAGCGCCACGCTTCCCGAAGGGAGAAAGGCGGACAGGTATCCGGTAAGCGGCAGGGTCG
GAACAGGAGAGCGCACGAGGGAGCTTCCAGGGGGAAACGCCTGGTATCTTTATAGTCCTGTCGGGTTTCG
CCACCTCTGACTTGAGCGTCGATTTTTGTGATGCTCGTCAGGGGGGCGGAGCCTATGGAAAAACGCCAGC
AACGCGGCCTTTTTACGGTTCCTGGCCTTTTGCTGGCCTTTTGCTCACATGTTCTTTCCTGCGTTATCCC
CTGATTCTGTGGATAACCGTATTACCGCCTTTGAGTGAGCTGATACCGCTCGCCGCAGCCGAACGACCGA
GCGCAGCGAGTCAGTGAGCGAGGAAGCGGAAGAGCGCCCAATACGCAAACCGCCTCTCCCCGCGCGTTGG
CCGATTCATTAATGCAGCAAGCTCATGGCTGACTAATTTTTTTTATTTATGCAGAGGCCGAGGCCGCCTC
GGCCTCTGAGCTATTCCAGAAGTAGTGAGGAGGCTTTTTTGGAGGCCTAGGCTTTTGCAAAAAGCTCCCC
GTGGCACGACAGGTTTCCCGACTGGAAAGCGGGCAGTGAGCGCAACGCAATTAATGTGAGTTAGCTCACT
CATTAGGCACCCCAGGCTTTACACTTTATGCTTCCGGCTCGTATGTTGTGTGGAATTGTGAGCGGATAAC
AATTTCACACAGGAAACAGCTATGACATGATTACGAATTTCACAAATAAAGCATTTTTTTCACTGCATTC
TAGTTGTGGTTTGTCCAAACTCATCAATGTATCTTATCATGTCTGGATCAACTGGATAACTCAAGCTAAC
CAAAATCATCCCAAACTTCCCACCCCATACCCTATTACCACTGCCAATTACCTGTGGTTTCATTTACTCT
AAACCTGTGATTCCTCTGAATTATTTTCATTTTAAAGAAATTGTATTTGTTAAATATGTACTACAAACTT
AGTAGT
