>Addgene plasmid #116528 | pHAGE-PIK3CA-Q546L | depositor partial sequence | sequence record 219402 | insert
ATGCCTCCACGACCATCATCAGGTGAACTGTGGGGCATCCACTTGATGCCCCCAAGAATCCTAGTAGAAT
GTTTACTACCAAATGGAATGATAGTGACTTTAGAATGCCTCCGTGAGGCTACATTAATAACCATAAAGCA
TGAACTATTTAAAGAAGCAAGAAAATACCCCCTCCATCAACTTCTTCAAGATGAATCTTCTTACATTTTC
GTAAGTGTTACTCAAGAAGCAGAAAGGGAAGAATTTTTTGATGAAACAAGACGACTTTGTGACCTTCGGC
TTTTTCAACCCTTTTTAAAAGTAATTGAACCAGTAGGCAACCGTGAAGAAAAGATCCTCAATCGAGAAAT
TGGTTTTGCTATCGGCATGCCAGTGTGTGAATTTGATATGGTTAAAGATCCAGAAGTACAGGACTTCCGA
AGAAATATTCTGAACGTTTGTAAAGAAGCTGTGGATCTTAGGGACCTCAATTCACCTCATAGTAGAGCAA
TGTATGTCTATCCTCCAAATGTAGAATCTTCACCAGAATTGCCAAAGCACATATATAATAAATTAGATAA
AGGGCAAATAATAGTGGTGATCTGGGTAATAGTTTCTCCAAATAATGACAAGCAGAAGTATACTCTGAAA
ATCAACCATGACTGTGTACCAGAACAAGTAATTGCTGAAGCAATCAGGAAAAAAACTCGAAGTATGTTGC
TATCCTCTGAACAACTAAAACTCTGTGTTTTAGAATATCAGGGCAAGTATATTTTAAAAGTGTGTGGATG
TGATGAATACTTCCTAGAAAAATATCCTCTGAGTCAGTATAAGTATATAAGAAGCTGTATAATGCTTGGG
AGGATGCCCAATTTGATGTTGATGGCTAAAGAAAGCCTTTATTCTCAACTGCCAATGGACTGTTTTACAA
TGCCATCTTATTCCAGACGCATTTCCACAGCTACACCATATATGAATGGAGAAACATCTACAAAATCCCT
TTGGGTTATAAATAGTGCACTCAGAATAAAAATTCTTTGTGCAACCTACGTGAATGTAAATATTCGAGAC
ATTGATAAGATCTATGTTCGAACAGGTATCTACCATGGAGGAGAACCCTTATGTGACAATGTGAACACTC
AAAGAGTACCTTGTTCCAATCCCAGGTGGAATGAATGGCTGAATTATGATATATACATTCCTGATCTTCC
TCGTGCTGCTCGACTTTGCCTTTCCATTTGCTCTGTTAAAGGCCGAAAGGGTGCTAAAGAGGAACACTGT
CCATTGGCATGGGGAAATATAAACTTGTTTGATTACACAGACACTCTAGTATCTGGAAAAATGGCTTTGA
ATCTTTGGCCAGTACCTCATGGATTAGAAGATTTGCTGAACCCTATTGGTGTTACTGGATCAAATCCAAA
TAAAGAAACTCCATGCTTAGAGTTGGAGTTTGACTGGTTCAGCAGTGTGGTAAAGTTCCCAGATATGTCA
GTGATTGAAGAGCATGCCAATTGGTCTGTATCCCGAGAAGCAGGATTTAGCTATTCCCACGCAGGACTGA
GTAACAGACTAGCTAGAGACAATGAATTAAGGGAAAATGACAAAGAACAGCTCAAAGCAATTTCTACACG
AGATCCTCTCTCTGAAATCACTGAGCTGGAGAAAGATTTTCTATGGAGTCACAGACACTATTGTGTAACT
ATCCCCGAAATTCTACCCAAATTGCTTCTGTCTGTTAAATGGAATTCTAGAGATGAAGTAGCCCAGATGT
ATTGCTTGGTAAAAGATTGGCCTCCAATCAAACCTGAACAGGCTATGGAACTTCTGGACTGTAATTACCC
AGATCCTATGGTTCGAGGTTTTGCTGTTCGGTGCTTGGAAAAATATTTAACAGATGACAAACTTTCTCAG
TATTTAATTCAGCTAGTACAGGTCCTAAAATATGAACAATATTTGGATAACTTGCTTGTGAGATTTTTAC
TGAAGAAAGCATTGACTAATCAAAGGATTGGGCACTTTTTCTTTTGGCATTTAAAATCTGAGATGCACAA
TAAAACAGTTAGCCAGAGGTTTGGCCTGCTTTTGGAGTCCTATTGTCGTGCATGTGGGATGTATTTGAAG
CACCTGAATAGGCAAGTCGAGGCAATGGAAAAGCTCATTAACTTAACTGACATTCTCAAACAGGAGAAGA
AGGATGAAACACAAAAGGTACAGATGAAGTTTTTAGTTGAGCAAATGAGGCGACCAGATTTCATGGATGC
TCTACAGGGCTTTCTGTCTCCTCTAAACCCTGCTCATCAACTAGGAAACCTCAGGCTTGAAGAGTGTCGA
ATTATGTCCTCTGCAAAAAGGCCACTGTGGTTGAATTGGGAGAACCCAGACATCATGTCAGAGTTACTGT
TTCAGAACAATGAGATCATCTTTAAAAATGGGGATGATTTACGGCAAGATATGCTAACACTTCAAATTAT
TCGTATTATGGAAAATATCTGGCAAAATCAAGGTCTTGATCTTCGAATGTTACCTTATGGTTGTCTGTCA
ATCGGTGACTGTGTGGGACTTATTGAGGTGGTGCGAAATTCTCACACTATTATGCAAATTCAGTGCAAAG
GCGGCTTGAAAGGTGCACTGCAGTTCAACAGCCACACACTACATCAGTGGCTCAAAGACAAGAACAAAGG
AGAAATATATGATGCAGCCATTGACCTGTTTACACGTTCATGTGCTGGATACTGTGTAGCTACCTTCATT
TTGGGAATTGGAGATCGTCACAATAGTAACATCATGGTGAAAGACGATGGACAACTGTTTCATATAGATT
TTGGACACTTTTTGGATCACAAGAAGAAAAAATTTGGTTATAAACGAGAACGTGTGCCATTTGTTTTGAC
ACAGGATTTCTTAATAGTGATTAGTAAAGGAGCCCAAGAATGCACAAAGACAAGAGAATTTGAGAGGTTT
CAGGAGATGTGTTACAAGGCTTATCTAGCTATTCGACAGCATGCCAATCTCTTCATAAATCTTTTCTCAA
TGATGCTTGGCTCTGGAATGCCAGAACTACAATCTTTTGATGACATTGCATACATTCGAAAGACCCTAGC
CTTAGATAAAACTGAGCAAGAGGCTTTGGAGTATTTCATGAAACAAATGAATGATGCACATCATGGTGGC
TGGACAACAAAAATGGATTGGATCTTCCACACAATTAAACAGCATGCATTGAACTGA
